>Addgene plasmid #109355 | pEM705 Gsz | depositor full sequence | sequence record 206215 | pEM705 Gsz sequence 7158 bps
AAGCTTAATAAACACGGAAGGAGACAATACCGGAAGGAACCCGCGCTATGACGGCAATAAAAAGACAGAA
TAAAACGCACGGGTGTTGGGTCGTTTGTTCATAAACGCGGGGTTCGGTCCCAGGGCTGGCACTCTGTCGA
TACCCCACCGAGACCCCATTGGGGCCAATACGCCCGCGTTTCTTCCTTTTCCCCACCCCACCCCCCAAGT
TCGGGTGAAGGCCCAGGGCTCGCAGCCAACGTCGGGGCGGCAGGCCCTGCCATAGCCACTGGCCCCGTGG
GTTAGGGACGGGGTCCCCCATTCGAGAATAAATAACTTCGTATAAAGTATCCTATACGAAGTTATCACCA
TGACCGAGTACAAGCCCACGGTGCGCCTCGCCACCCGCGACGACGTCCCCCGGGCCGTACGCACCCTCGC
CGCCGCGTTCGCCGACTACCCCGCCACGCGCCACACCGTCGACCCGGACCGCCACATCGAGCGGGTCACC
GAGCTGCAAGAACTCTTCCTCACGCGCGTCGGGCTCGACATCGGCAAGGTGTGGGTCGCGGACGACGGCG
CCGCGGTGGCGGTCTGGACCACGCCGGAGAGCGTCGAAGCGGGGGCGGTGTTCGCCGAGATCGGCCCGCG
CATGGCCGAGTTGAGCGGTTCCCGGCTGGCCGCGCAGCAACAGATGGAAGGCCTCCTGGCGCCGCACCGG
CCCAAGGAGCCCGCGTGGTTCCTGGCCACCGTCGGCGTCTCGCCCGACCACCAGGGCAAGGGTCTGGGCA
GCGCCGTCGTGCTCCCCGGAGTGGAGGCGGCCGAGCGCGCCGGGGTGCCCGCCTTCCTGGAGACCTCCGC
GCCCCGCAACCTCCCCTTCTACGAGCGGCTCGGCTTCACCGTCACCGCCGACGTCGAGGTGCCCGAAGGA
CCGCGCACCTGGTGCATGACCCGCAAGCCCGGTGCCTGACGCCCGCCCCACGACCCGCAGCGCCCGACCG
AAAGGAGCGCACGACCCCATGGCTCCGACCGAAGCCGACCCGGGCGGCCCCGCCGACCCCGCACCCGCCC
CCGAGGCCCACCGACTCTAGAGCTCGCTGATCAGCCTCGACTGTGCCTTCTAGTTGCCAGCCATCTGTTG
TTTGCCCCTCCCCCGTGCCTTCCTTGACCCTGGAAGGTGCCACTCCCACTGTCCTTTCCTAATAAAATGA
GGAAATTGCATCGCATTGTCTGAGTAGGTGTCATTCTATTCTGGGGGGTGGGGTGGGGCAGGACAGCAAG
GGGGAGGATTGGGAAGACAATAGCACTAGTTATTAATAGTAATCAATTACGGGGTCATTAGTTCATAGCC
CATATATGGAGTTCCGCGTTACATAACTTACGGTAAATGGCCCGCCTGGCTGACCGCCCAACGACCCCCG
CCCATTGACGTCAATAATGACGTATGTTCCCATAGTAACGCCAATAGGGACTTTCCATTGACGTCAATGG
GTGGAGTATTTACGGTAAACTGCCCACTTGGCAGTACATCAAGTGTATCATATGCCAAGTACGCCCCCTA
TTGACGTCAATGACGGTAAATGGCCCGCCTGGCATTATGCCCAGTACATGACCTTATGGGACTTTCCTAC
TTGGCAGTACATCTACGTATTAGTCATCGCTATTACCATGGTCGAGGTGAGCCCCACGTTCTGCTTCACT
CTCCCCATCTCCCCCCCCTCCCCACCCCCAATTTTGTATTTATTTATTTTTTAATTATTTTGTGCAGCGA
TGGGGGCGGGGGGGGGGGGGGGGCGCGCGCCAGGCGGGGCGGGGCGGGGCGAGGGGCGGGGCGGGGCGAG
GCGGAGAGGTGCGGCGGCAGCCAATCAGAGCGGCGCGCTCCGAAAGTTTCCTTTTATGGCGAGGCGGCGG
CGGCGGCGGCCCTATAAAAAGCGAAGCGCGCGGCGGGCGGGAGTCGCTGCGCGCTGCCTTCGCCCCGTGC
CCCGCTCCGCCGCCGCCTCGCGCCGCCCGCCCCGGCTCTGACTGACCGCGTTACTCCCACAGGTGAGCGG
GCGGGACGGCCCTTCTCCTCCGGGCTGTAATTAGCGCTTGGTTTAATGACGGCTTGTTTCTTTTCTGTGG
CTGCGTGAAAGCCTTGAGGGGCTCCGGGAGGGCCCTTTGTGCGGGGGGAGCGGCTCGGGGGGTGCGTGCG
TGTGTGTGTGCGTGGGGAGCGCCGCGTGCGGCTCCGCGCTGCCCGGCGGCTGTGAGCGCTGCGGGCGCGG
CGCGGGGCTTTGTGCGCTCCGCAGTGTGCGCGAGGGGAGCGCGGCCGGGGGCGGTGCCCCGCGGTGCGGG
GGGGGCTGCGAGGGGAACAAAGGCTGCGTGCGGGGTGTGTGCGTGGGGGGGTGAGCAGGGGGTGTGGGCG
CGTCGGTCGGGCTGCAACCCCCCCTGCACCCCCCTCCCCGAGTTGCTGAGCACGGCCCGGCTTCGGGTGC
GGGGCTCCGTACGGGGCGTGGCGCGGGGCTCGCCGTGCCGGGCGGGGGGTGGCGGCAGGTGGGGGTGCCG
GGCGGGGCGGGGCCGCCTCGGGCCGGGGAGGGCTCGGGGGAGGGGCGCGGCGGCCCCCGGAGCGCCGGCG
GCTGTCGAGGCGCGGCGAGCCGCAGCCATTGCCTTTTATGGTAATCGTGCGAGAGGGCGCAGGGACTTCC
TTTGTCCCAAATCTGTGCGGAGCCGAAATCTGGGAGGCGCCGCCGCACCCCCTCTAGCGGGCGCGGGGCG
AAGCGGTGCGGCGCCGGCAGGAAGGAAATGGGCGGGGAGGGCCTTCGTGCGTCGCCGCGCCGCCGTCCCC
TTCTCCCTCTCCAGCCTCGGGGCTGTCCGCGGGGGGACGGCTGCCTTCGGGGGGGACGGGGCAGGGCGGG
GTTCGGCTTCTGGCGTGTGACCGGCGGCTCTAGAGCCTCTGCTAACCATGTTCATGCCTTCTTCTTTTTC
CTACAGCTCCTGGGCAACGTGCTGGTTATTGTGCTGTCTCATCATTTTGGCAAAGAATTGCTCGACCACC
GGCGCGCCACCATGGGCTGCCTCGGGAACAGTAAGACCGAGGACCAGCGCAACGAGGAGAAGGCGCAGCG
TGAGGCCAACAAAAAGATCGAGAAGCAGCTGCAGAAGGACAAGCAGGTCTACCGGGCCACGCACCGCCTG
CTGCTGCTGGGTGCTGGAGAATCTGGTAAAAGCACCATTGTGAAGCAGATGAGGATCCTGCATGTTAATG
GGTTTAATGGAGAGGGCGGCGAAGAGGACCCGCAGGCTGCAAGGAGCAACAGCGATGGTGAGAAGGCAAC
CAAAGTGCAGGACATCAAAAACAACCTGAAAGAGGCGATTGAAACCATTGTGGCCGCCATGAGCAACCTG
GTGCCCCCCGTGGAGCTGGCCAACCCCGAGAACCAGTTCAGAGTGGACTACATTCTGAGTGTGATGAACG
TGCCTGACTTTGACTTCCCTCCCGAATTCTATGAGCATGCCAAGGCTCTGTGGGAGGATGAAGGAGTGCG
TGCCTGCTACGAACGCTCCAACGAGTACCAGCTGATTGACTGTGCCCAGTACTTCCTGGACAAGATCGAC
GTGATCAAGCAGGCTGACTATGTGCCGAGCGATCAGGACCTGCTTCGCTGCCGTGTCCTGACTTCTGGAA
TCTTTGAGACCAAGTTCCAGGTGGACAAAGTCAACTTCCACATGTTTGACGTGGGTGGCCAGCGCGATGA
ACGCCGCAAGTGGATCCAGTGCTTCAACGATGTGACTGCCATCATCTTCGTGGTGGCCAGCAGCAGCTAC
AACATGGTCATCCGGGAGGACAACCAGACCAACCGCCTGCAGGAGGCTCTGAACCTCTTCAAGAGCATCT
GGAACAACAGATGGCTGCGCACCATCTCTGTGATCCTGTTCCTCAACAAGCAAGATCTGCTCGCTGAGAA
AGTCCTTGCTGGGAAATCGAAGATTGAGGACTACTTTCCAGAATTTGCTCGCTACACTACTCCTGAGGAT
GCTACTCCCGAGCCCGGAGAGGACCCACGCGTGACCCGGGCCAAGTACTTCATTCGAGATGAGTTTCTGA
GGATCAGCACTGCCAGTGGAGATGGGCGTCACTACTGCTACCCTCATTTCACCTGCGCTGTGGACACTGA
GAACATCCGCCGTGTGTTCAACGACTGCCGTGACGTCATCATACAGAACAATCTCAAGTACATTGGCCTT
TGCTGACTCGAGGCGGCCGCAATTCACTCCTCAGGTGCAGGCTGCCTATCAGAAGGTGGTGGCTGGTGTG
GCCAATGCCCTGGCTCACAAATACCACTGAGATCTTTTTCCCTCTGCCAAAAATTATGGGGACATCATGA
AGCCCCTTGAGCATCTGACTTCTGGCTAATAAAGGAAATTTATTTTCATTGCAATAGTGTGTTGGAATTT
TTTGTGTCTCTCACTCGGAAGGACATATGGGAGGGCAAATCATTTAAAACATCAGAATGAGTATTTGGTT
TAGAGTTTGGCAACATATGCCCATATGCTGGCTGCCATGAACAAAGGTTGGCTATAAAGAGGTCATCAGT
ATATGAAACAGCCCCCTGCTGTCCATTCCTTATTCCATAGAAAAGCCTTGACTTGAGGTTAGATTTTTTT
TATATTTTGTTTTGTGTTATTTTTTTCTTTAACATCCCTAAAATTTTCCTTACATGTTTTACTAGCCAGA
TTTTTCCTCCTCTCCTGACTACTCCCAGTCATAGCTGTCCCTCTTCTCTTATGAAGATCCCTCGACCTGA
GCGTCGAGCTAGCATATGGATCCATATAACTTCGTATAATGTATGCTATACGAAGTTATTACGATACCGT
CAACTTGTTTATTGCAGCTTATAATGGTTACAAATAAAGCAATAGCATCACAAATTTCACAAATAAAGCA
TTTTTTTCACTGCATTCTAGTTGTGGTTTGTCCAAACTCATCAATGTATCTTAGGTACCCAGCTTTTGTT
CCCTTTAGTGAGGGTTAATTGCGCGCTTGGCGTAATCATGGTCATAGCTGTTTCCTGTGTGAAATTGTTA
TCCGCTCACAATTCCACACAACATACGAGCCGGAAGCATAAAGTGTAAAGCCTGGGGTGCCTAATGAGTG
AGCTAACTCACATTAATTGCGTTGCGCTCACTGCCCGCTTTCCAGTCGGGAAACCTGTCGTGCCAGCTGC
ATTAATGAATCGGCCAACGCGCGGGGAGAGGCGGTTTGCGTATTGGGCGCTCTTCCGCTTCCTCGCTCAC
TGACTCGCTGCGCTCGGTCGTTCGGCTGCGGCGAGCGGTATCAGCTCACTCAAAGGCGGTAATACGGTTA
TCCACAGAATCAGGGGATAACGCAGGAAAGAACATGTGAGCAAAAGGCCAGCAAAAGGCCAGGAACCGTA
AAAAGGCCGCGTTGCTGGCGTTTTTCCATAGGCTCCGCCCCCCTGACGAGCATCACAAAAATCGACGCTC
AAGTCAGAGGTGGCGAAACCCGACAGGACTATAAAGATACCAGGCGTTTCCCCCTGGAAGCTCCCTCGTG
CGCTCTCCTGTTCCGACCCTGCCGCTTACCGGATACCTGTCCGCCTTTCTCCCTTCGGGAAGCGTGGCGC
TTTCTCATAGCTCACGCTGTAGGTATCTCAGTTCGGTGTAGGTCGTTCGCTCCAAGCTGGGCTGTGTGCA
CGAACCCCCCGTTCAGCCCGACCGCTGCGCCTTATCCGGTAACTATCGTCTTGAGTCCAACCCGGTAAGA
CACGACTTATCGCCACTGGCAGCAGCCACTGGTAACAGGATTAGCAGAGCGAGGTATGTAGGCGGTGCTA
CAGAGTTCTTGAAGTGGTGGCCTAACTACGGCTACACTAGAAGAACAGTATTTGGTATCTGCGCTCTGCT
GAAGCCAGTTACCTTCGGAAAAAGAGTTGGTAGCTCTTGATCCGGCAAACAAACCACCGCTGGTAGCGGT
GGTTTTTTTGTTTGCAAGCAGCAGATTACGCGCAGAAAAAAAGGATCTCAAGAAGATCCTTTGATCTTTT
CTACGGGGTCTGACGCTCAGTGGAACGAAAACTCACGTTAAGGGATTTTGGTCATGAGATTATCAAAAAG
GATCTTCACCTAGATCCTTTTAAATTAAAAATGAAGTTTTAAATCAATCTAAAGTATATATGAGTAAACT
TGGTCTGACAGTTACCAATGCTTAATCAGTGAGGCACCTATCTCAGCGATCTGTCTATTTCGTTCATCCA
TAGTTGCCTGACTCCCCGTCGTGTAGATAACTACGATACGGGAGGGCTTACCATCTGGCCCCAGTGCTGC
AATGATACCGCGAGACCCACGCTCACCGGCTCCAGATTTATCAGCAATAAACCAGCCAGCCGGAAGGGCC
GAGCGCAGAAGTGGTCCTGCAACTTTATCCGCCTCCATCCAGTCTATTAATTGTTGCCGGGAAGCTAGAG
TAAGTAGTTCGCCAGTTAATAGTTTGCGCAACGTTGTTGCCATTGCTACAGGCATCGTGGTGTCACGCTC
GTCGTTTGGTATGGCTTCATTCAGCTCCGGTTCCCAACGATCAAGGCGAGTTACATGATCCCCCATGTTG
TGCAAAAAAGCGGTTAGCTCCTTCGGTCCTCCGATCGTTGTCAGAAGTAAGTTGGCCGCAGTGTTATCAC
TCATGGTTATGGCAGCACTGCATAATTCTCTTACTGTCATGCCATCCGTAAGATGCTTTTCTGTGACTGG
TGAGTACTCAACCAAGTCATTCTGAGAATAGTGTATGCGGCGACCGAGTTGCTCTTGCCCGGCGTCAATA
CGGGATAATACCGCGCCACATAGCAGAACTTTAAAAGTGCTCATCATTGGAAAACGTTCTTCGGGGCGAA
AACTCTCAAGGATCTTACCGCTGTTGAGATCCAGTTCGATGTAACCCACTCGTGCACCCAACTGATCTTC
AGCATCTTTTACTTTCACCAGCGTTTCTGGGTGAGCAAAAACAGGAAGGCAAAATGCCGCAAAAAAGGGA
ATAAGGGCGACACGGAAATGTTGAATACTCATACTCTTCCTTTTTCAATATTATTGAAGCATTTATCAGG
GTTATTGTCTCATGAGCGGATACATATTTGAATGTATTTAGAAAAATAAACAAATAGGGGTTCCGCGCAC
ATTTCCCCGAAAAGTGCC
Features (pLannotate 1.2.2; 22 found; start..end, strand, type, name):
     52..100     +  polyA_signal   HSV TK poly(A) signal: herpes simplex virus thymidine kinase polyadenylation signal (Cole and Stacy, 1985)
    191..207     -  polyA_signal   bGH poly(A) signal (fragment): bovine growth hormone polyadenylation signal
    312..345     -  protein_bind   lox2272: Cre-mediated recombination occurs in the 8-bp core sequence (GGATACTT). lox2272 sites are compatible with each other, but incompatible with loxP or loxN sites (Lee and Saito, 1988). Cre recombinase
    350..949     +  CDS            PuroR: puromycin N-acetyltransferase; pac from Streptomyces alboniger; confers resistance to puromycin
    999..1064    +  CDS            dmpM (fragment): DMPM_STRAD - Protein inferred from homology: Swiss-Prot protein existence level 3. From Streptomyces alboniger.
   1091..1202    +  polyA_signal   bGH poly(A) signal: bovine growth hormone polyadenylation signal
   1347..1650    +  enhancer       CMV enhancer: human cytomegalovirus immediate early enhancer
   1652..1929    +  promoter       chicken β-actin promoter: No description available
   1930..2946    +  intron         chimeric intron: chimera between introns from chicken β-actin and rabbit β-globin
   3022..4188    +  CDS            GNAS: GNAS2_HUMAN - Also known as GNAS1, GSP. Experimental evidence at protein level: Swiss-Prot protein existence level 1. Guanine nucleotide-binding proteins (G proteins) function as transducers in numerous signaling pathways controlled by G protein- coupled receptors (GPCRs) (PubMed:17110384). Signaling involves the activation of adenylyl cyclases, resulting in increased levels of the signaling molecule cAMP (PubMed:26206488, PubMed:8702665). GNAS functions downstream of several GPCRs, including beta-adrenergic receptors (PubMed:21488135). Stimulates the Ras signaling pathway via RAPGEF2 (PubMed:
   4220..4297    +  CDS            HBB (fragment): HBB_PONPY - Experimental evidence at transcript level: Swiss-Prot protein existence level 2. Involved in oxygen transport from the lung to the various peripheral tissues. From Pongo pygmaeus (Bornean orangutan).
   4368..4423    +  polyA_signal   β-globin poly(A) signal: rabbit β-globin polyadenylation signal (Gil and Proudfoot, 1987)
   4786..4819    -  protein_bind   loxP: Cre-mediated recombination occurs in the 8-bp core sequence (GCATACAT). Cre recombinase
   4832..4953    +  polyA_signal   SV40 poly(A) signal: SV40 polyadenylation signal
   4972..4990    -  promoter       T3 promoter: promoter for bacteriophage T3 RNA polymerase
   5035..5051    -  protein_bind   lac operator: The lac repressor binds to the lac operator to inhibit transcription in E. coli. This inhibition can be relieved by adding lactose or isopropyl-β-D-thiogalactopyranoside (IPTG). lac repressor encoded by lacI
   5059..5089    -  promoter       lac promoter: promoter for the E. coli lac operon
   5104..5125    -  protein_bind   CAP binding site: CAP binding activates transcription in the presence of cAMP. E. coli catabolite activator protein
   5138..5230    -  CDS            lacI (fragment): lac repressor; lacI; The lac repressor binds to the lac operator to inhibit transcription in E. coli. This inhibition can be relieved by adding lactose or isopropyl-β-D-thiogalactopyranoside (IPTG).
   5413..6001    -  rep_origin     ori: high-copy-number ColE1/pMB1/pBR322/pUC origin of replication
   6172..7032    -  CDS            AmpR: β-lactamase; bla; confers resistance to ampicillin, carbenicillin, and related antibiotics
   7033..7137    -  promoter       AmpR promoter: bla
