[The description below was written by a language model from this plasmid's Addgene catalogue record and pLannotate feature annotations shown in this document.]
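Description:
pEM705 Gsz is a mammalian expression plasmid built on the pEM705 backbone that carries a chimeric human G protein alpha subunit, "Gsz". The insert of about 1.2 kb is essentially the GNAS (Gαs) coding sequence with its C-terminus replaced by that of Gαz. It has no epitope or fluorescent tag. In bacteria the plasmid replicates from a high-copy ColE1/pUC-type origin and is selected with ampicillin through the β-lactamase gene. The catalogue gives a total size of 7,184 bp, while the depositor's full sequence used for annotation is 7,158 nt, a small discrepancy the record does not explain.

The chimera is driven by the CAG promoter, annotated as the CMV enhancer, chicken β-actin promoter and chimeric β-actin/β-globin intron, and is terminated by a rabbit β-globin polyadenylation signal. The short "HBB" hit just downstream of the coding sequence probably reflects β-globin-derived 3′ sequence rather than a separate gene. Upstream sits a puromycin N-acetyltransferase gene followed by a bGH polyadenylation signal. No promoter is annotated in front of it. A lox2272 site lies immediately before this gene and a loxP site lies after the expression cassette. Heterologous lox pairs like this are typical of Cre recombinase-mediated cassette exchange into a genomic landing site, where puromycin resistance could be activated by a resident promoter, though the record does not state this use.

Because the extreme C-terminus of a Gα subunit largely determines which receptors it couples to, a GsX chimera redirects activation by a Gz-coupled receptor into the Gs output of adenylyl cyclase stimulation and a rise in cAMP. The associated publication describes a live-cell assay of GPCR coupling, applied to finding optogenetic tools that control Go and Gi signalling.
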