Addgene plasmid #109355: pEM705 Gsz
Purpose: GsX chimera with Gαz C-terminus
Depositing lab: Robert Lucas. Depositing organization: University of Manchester. Publication: A live cell assay of GPCR coupling allows identification of optogenetic tools for controlling Go and Gi signaling. Ballister ER, Rodgers J, Martial F, Lucas RJ. BMC Biol. 2018 Jan 16;16(1):10. doi: 10.1186/s12915-017-0475-2. PubMed 29338718.
Backbone
  Vector backbone: pEM705
  Backbone size w/o insert (bp): 6002
  Total vector size (bp): 7184
  Vector type: Mammalian Expression
  Selectable markers: Puromycin
Growth in bacteria
  Bacterial resistance: Ampicillin, 100 μg/mL
  Growth temperature: 37°C
  Growth strain: DH5alpha
  Copy number: High Copy
Gene/Insert
  Gene/Insert name: Gsz chimera
  Species: H. sapiens (human)
  Insert size (bp): 1182
  Promoter: CAG
  Tag / fusion protein: None
  Cloning method: Gibson Cloning
  Sequencing primers: 5′ TTGGCAGAGGGAAAAAGATCTCAGTGG; 3′ cttctggcgtgtgaccggcggctc
Terms and licenses: Academic/Nonprofit Terms; Industry Terms: Not Available to Industry
How to cite: pEM705 Gsz was a gift from Robert Lucas (Addgene plasmid # 109355 ; http://n2t.net/addgene:109355 ; RRID:Addgene_109355)
