>Addgene plasmid #109355 | pEM705 Gsz | addgene partial sequence | sequence record 210315 | Addgene Partial NGS Result
AGGCGGAGAGGTGCGGCGGCAGCCAATCAGAGCGGCGCGCTCCGAAAGTTTCCTTTTATGGCGAGGCGGC
GGCGGCGGCGGCCCTATAAAAAGCGAAGCGCGCGGCGGGCGGGAGTCGCTGCGCGCTGCCTTCGCCCCGT
GCCCCGCTCCGCCGCCGCCTCGCGCCGCCCGCCCCGGCTCTGACTGACCGCGTTACTCCCACAGGTGAGC
GGGCGGGACGGCCCTTCTCCTCCGGGCTGTAATTAGCGCTTGGTTTAATGACGGCTTGTTTCTTTTCTGT
GGCTGCGTGAAAGCCTTGAGGGGCTCCGGGAGGGCCCTTTGTGCGGGGGGAGCGGCTCGGGGGGTGCGTG
CGTGTGTGTGTGCGTGGGGAGCGCCGCGTGCGGCTCCGCGCTGCCCGGCGGCTGTGAGCGCTGCGGGCGC
GGCGCGGGGCTTTGTGCGCTCCGCAGTGTGCGCGAGGGGAGCGCGGCCGGGGGCGGTGCCCCGCGGTGCG
GGGGGGGCTGCGAGGGGAACAAAGGCTGCGTGCGGGGTGTGTGCGTGGGGGGGTGAGCAGGGGGTGTGGG
CGCGTCGGTCGGGCTGCAACCCCCCCTGCACCCCCCTCCCCGAGTTGCTGAGCACGGCCCGGCTTCGGGT
GCGGGGCTCCGTACGGGGCGTGGCGCGGGGCTCGCCGTGCCGGGCGGGGGGTGGCGGCAGGTGGGGGTGC
CGGGCGGGGCGGGGCCGCCTCGGGCCGGGGAGGGCTCGGGGGAGGGGCGCGGCGGCCCCCGGAGCGCCGG
CGGCTGTCGAGGCGCGGCGAGCCGCAGCCATTGCCTTTTATGGTAATCGTGCGAGAGGGCGCAGGGACTT
CCTTTGTCCCAAATCTGTGCGGAGCCGAAATCTGGGAGGCGCCGCCGCACCCCCTCTAGCGGGCGCGGGG
CGAAGCGGTGCGGCGCCGGCAGGAAGGAAATGGGCGGGGAGGGCCTTCGTGCGTCGCCGCGCCGCCGTCC
CCTTCTCCCTCTCCAGCCTCGGGGCTGTCCGCGGGGGGACGGCTGCCTTCGGGGGGGACGGGGCAGGGCG
GGGTTCGGCTTCTGGCGTGTGACCGGCGGCTCTAGAGCCTCTGCTAACCATGTTCATGCCTTCTTCTTTT
TCCTACAGCTCCTGGGCAACGTGCTGGTTATTGTGCTGTCTCATCATTTTGGCAAAGAATTGCTCGACCA
CCGGCGCGCCACCATGGGCTGCCTCGGGAACAGTAAGACCGAGGACCAGCGCAACGAGGAGAAGGCGCAG
CGTGAGGCCAACAAAAAGATCGAGAAGCAGCTGCAGAAGGACAAGCAGGTCTACCGGGCCACGCACCGCC
TGCTGCTGCTGGGTGCTGGAGAATCTGGTAAAAGCACCATTGTGAAGCAGATGAGGATCCTGCATGTTAA
TGGGTTTAATGGAGAGGGCGGCGAAGAGGACCCGCAGGCTGCAAGGAGCAACAGCGATGGTGAGAAGGCA
ACCAAAGTGCAGGACATCAAAAACAACCTGAAAGAGGCGATTGAAACCATTGTGGCCGCCATGAGCAACC
TGGTGCCCCCCGTGGAGCTGGCCAACCCCGAGAACCAGTTCAGAGTGGACTACATTCTGAGTGTGATGAA
CGTGCCTGACTTTGACTTCCCTCCCGAATTCTATGAGCATGCCAAGGCTCTGTGGGAGGATGAAGGAGTG
CGTGCCTGCTACGAACGCTCCAACGAGTACCAGCTGATTGACTGTGCCCAGTACTTCCTGGACAAGATCG
ACGTGATCAAGCAGGCTGACTATGTGCCGAGCGATCAGGACCTGCTTCGCTGCCGTGTCCTGACTTCTGG
AATCTTTGAGACCAAGTTCCAGGTGGACAAAGTCAACTTCCACATGTTTGACGTGGGTGGCCAGCGCGAT
GAACGCCGCAAGTGGATCCAGTGCTTCAACGATGTGACTGCCATCATCTTCGTGGTGGCCAGCAGCAGCT
ACAACATGGTCATCCGGGAGGACAACCAGACCAACCGCCTGCAGGAGGCTCTGAACCTCTTCAAGAGCAT
CTGGAACAACAGATGGCTGCGCACCATCTCTGTGATCCTGTTCCTCAACAAGCAAGATCTGCTCGCTGAG
AAAGTCCTTGCTGGGAAATCGAAGATTGAGGACTACTTTCCAGAATTTGCTCGCTACACTACTCCTGAGG
ATGCTACTCCCGAGCCCGGAGAGGACCCACGCGTGACCCGGGCCAAGTACTTCATTCGAGATGAGTTTCT
GAGGATCAGCACTGCCAGTGGAGATGGGCGTCACTACTGCTACCCTCATTTCACCTGCGCTGTGGACACT
GAGAACATCCGCCGTGTGTTCAACGACTGCCGTGACGTCATCATACAGAACAATCTCAAGTACATTGGCC
TTTGCTGACTCGAGGCGGCCGCAATTCACTCCTCAGGTGCAGGCTGCCTATCAGAAGGTGGTGGCTGGTG
TGGCCAATGCCCTGGCTCACAAATACCACTGAGATCTTTTTCCCTCTGCCAAAAATTATGGGGACATCAT
GAAGCCCCTTGAGCATCTGACTTCTGGCTAATAAAGGAAATTTATTTTCATTGCAATAGTGTGTTGGAAT
TTTTTGTGTCTCTCACTCGGAAGGACATATGGGAGGGCAAATCATTTAAAACATCAGAATGAGTATTTGG
TTTAGAGTTTGGCAACATATGCCCATATGCTGGCTGCCATGAACAAAGGTTGGCTATAAAGAGGTCATCA
GTATATGAAACAGCCCCCTGCTGTCCATTCCTTATTCCATAGAAAAGCCTTGACTTGAGGTTAGATTTTT
TTTATATTTTGTTTTGTGTTATTTTTTTCTTTAACATCCCTAAAATTTTCCTTACATGTTTTACTAGCCA
GATTTTTCCTCCTCTCCTGACTACTCCCAGTCATAGCTGTCCCTCTTCTCTTATGGAGATCCCTCGACCT
GCACCGTCGAGCTAGCATATGGATCCATATAACTTCGTATAATGTATGCTATACGAAGTTATTACGATAC
CGTCAACTTGTTTATTGCAGCTTATAATGGTTACAAATAAAGCAATAGCATCACAAATTTCACAAATAAA
GCATTTTTTTCACTGCATTCTAGTTGTGGTTTGTCCAAACTCATCAATGTATCTTAGGTACCCAGCTTTT
GTTCCCTTTAGTGAGGGTTAATTGCGCGCTTGGCGTAATCATGGTCATAGCTGTTTCCTGTGTGAAATTG
TTATCCGCTCACAATTCCACACAACATACGAGCCGGAAGCATAAAGTGTAAAGCCTGGGGTGCCTAATGA
GTGAGCTAACTCACATTAATTGCGTTGCGCTCACTGCCCGCTTTCCAGTCGGGAAACCTGTCGTGCCAGC
TGCATTAATGAATCGGCCAACGCGCGGGGAGAGGCGGTTTGCGTATTGGGCGCTCTTCCGCTTCCTCGCT
CACTGACTCGCTGCGCTCGGTCGTTCGGCTGCGGCGAGCGGTATCAGCTCACTCAAAGGCGGTAATACGG
TTATCCACAGAATCAGGGGATAACGCAGGAAAGAACATGTGAGCAAAAGGCCAGCAAAAGGCCAGGAACC
GTAAAAAGGCCGCGTTGCTGGCGTTTTTCCATAGGCTCCGCCCCCCTGACGAGCATCACAAAAATCGACG
CTCAAGTCAGAGGTGGCGAAACCCGACAGGACTATAAAGATACCAGGCGTTTCCCCCTGGAAGCTCCCTC
GTGCGCTCTCCTGTTCCGACCCTGCCGCTTACCGGATACCTGTCCGCCTTTCTCCCTTCGGGAAGCGTGG
CGCTTTCTCATAGCTCACGCTGTAGGTATCTCAGTTCGGTGTAGGTCGTTCGCTCCAAGCTGGGCTGTGT
GCACGAACCCCCCGTTCAGCCCGACCGCTGCGCCTTATCCGGTAACTATCGTCTTGAGTCCAACCCGGTA
AGACACGACTTATCGCCACTGGCAGCAGCCACTGGTAACAGGATTAGCAGAGCGAGGTATGTAGGCGGTG
CTACAGAGTTCTTGAAGTGGTGGCCTAACTACGGCTACACTAGAAGAACAGTATTTGGTATCTGCGCTCT
GCTGAAGCCAGTTACCTTCGGAAAAAGAGTTGGTAGCTCTTGATCCGGCAAACAAACCACCGCTGGTAGC
GGTGGTTTTTTTGTTTGCAAGCAGCAGATTACGCGCAGAAAAAAAGGATCTCAAGAAGATCCTTTGATCT
TTTCTACGGGGTCTGACGCTCAGTGGAACGAAAACTCACGTTAAGGGATTTTGGTCATGAGATTATCAAA
AAGGATCTTCACCTAGATCCTTTTAAATTAAAAATGAAGTTTTAAATCAATCTAAAGTATATATGAGTAA
ACTTGGTCTGACAGTTACCAATGCTTAATCAGTGAGGCACCTATCTCAGCGATCTGTCTATTTCGTTCAT
CCATAGTTGCCTGACTCCCCGTCGTGTAGATAACTACGATACGGGAGGGCTTACCATCTGGCCCCAGTGC
TGCAATGATACCGCGAGACCCACGCTCACCGGCTCCAGATTTATCAGCAATAAACCAGCCAGCCGGAAGG
GCCGAGCGCAGAAGTGGTCCTGCAACTTTATCCGCCTCCATCCAGTCTATTAATTGTTGCCGGGAAGCTA
GAGTAAGTAGTTCGCCAGTTAATAGTTTGCGCAACGTTGTTGCCATTGCTACAGGCATCGTGGTGTCACG
CTCGTCGTTTGGTATGGCTTCATTCAGCTCCGGTTCCCAACGATCAAGGCGAGTTACATGATCCCCCATG
TTGTGCAAAAAAGCGGTTAGCTCCTTCGGTCCTCCGATCGTTGTCAGAAGTAAGTTGGCCGCAGTGTTAT
CACTCATGGTTATGGCAGCACTGCATAATTCTCTTACTGTCATGCCATCCGTAAGATGCTTTTCTGTGAC
TGGTGAGTACTCAACCAAGTCATTCTGAGAATAGTGTATGCGGCGACCGAGTTGCTCTTGCCCGGCGTCA
ATACGGGATAATACCGCGCCACATAGCAGAACTTTAAAAGTGCTCATCATTGGAAAACGTTCTTCGGGGC
GAAAACTCTCAAGGATCTTACCGCTGTTGAGATCCAGTTCGATGTAACCCACTCGTGCACCCAACTGATC
TTCAGCATCTTTTACTTTCACCAGCGTTTCTGGGTGAGCAAAAACAGGAAGGCAAAATGCCGCAAAAAAG
GGAATAAGGGCGACACGGAAATGTTGAATACTCATACTCTTCCTTTTTCAATATTATTGAAGCATTTATC
AGGGTTATTGTCTCATGAGCGGATACATATTTGAATGTATTTAGAAAAATAAACAAATAGGGGTTCCGCG
CACATTTCCCCGAAAAGTGCCAAGCTTAATAAACACGGAAGGAGACAATACCGGAAGGAACCCGCGCTAT
GACGGCAATAAAAAGACAGAATAAAACGCACGGGTGTTGGGTCGTTTGTTCATAAACGCGGGGTTCGGTC
CCAGGGCTGGCACTCTGTCGATACCCCACCGAGACCCCATTGGGGCCAATACGCCCGCGTTTCTTCCTTT
TCCCCACCCCACCCCCCAAGTTCGGGTGAAGGCCCAGGGCTCGCAGCCAACGTCGGGGCGGCAGGCCCTG
CCATAGCCACTGGCCCCGTGGGTTAGGGACGGGGTCCCCCATTCGAGAATAAATAACTTCGTATAAAGTA
TCCTATACGAAGTTATCACCATGACCGAGTACAAGCCCACGGTGCGCCTCGCCACCCGCGACGACGTCCC
CCGGGCCGTACGCACCCTCGCCGCCGCGTTCGCCGACTACCCCGCCACGCGCCACACCGTCGACCCGGAC
CGCCACATCGAGCGGGTCACCGAGCTGCAAGAACTCTTCCTCACGCGCGTCGGGCTCGACATCGGCAAGG
TGTGGGTCGCGGACGACGGCGCCGCGGTGGCGGTCTGGACCACGCCGGAGAGCGTCGAAGCGGGGGCGGT
GTTCGCCGAGATCGGCCCGCGCATGGCCGAGTTGAGCGGTTCCCGGCTGGCCGCGCAGCAACAGATGGAA
GGCCTCCTGGCGCCGCACCGGCCCAAGGAGCCCGCGTGGTTCCTGGCCACCGTCGGCGTCTCGCCCGACC
ACCAGGGCAAGGGTCTGGGCAGCGCCGTCGTGCTCCCCGGAGTGGAGGCGGCCGAGCGCGCCGGGGTGCC
CGCCTTCCTGGAGACCTCCGCGCCCCGCAACCTCCCCTTCTACGAGCGGCTCGGCTTCACCGTCACCGCC
GACGTCGAGGTGCCCGAAGGACCGCGCACCTGGTGCATGACCCGCAAGCCCGGTGCCTGACGCCCGCCCC
ACGACCCGCAGCGCCCGACCGAAAGGAGCGCACGACCCCATGGCTCCGACCGAAGCCACCCGGGGCGGCC
CCGCCGACCCCGCACCCGCCCCCGAGGCCCACCGACTCTAGAGCTCGCTGATCAGCCTCGACTGTGCCTT
CTAGTTGCCAGCCATCTGTTGTTTGCCCCTCCCCCGTGCCTTCCTTGACCCTGGAAGGTGCCACTCCCAC
TGTCCTTTCCTAATAAAATGAGGAAATTGCATCGCATTGTCTGAGTAGGTGTCATTCTATTCTGGGGGGT
GGGGTGGGGCAGGACAGCAAGGGGGAGGATTGGGAAGACAATAGCACTAGTTATTAATAGTAATCAATTA
CGGGGTCATTAGTTCATAGCCCATATATGGAGTTCCGCGTTACATAACTTACGGTAAATGGCCCGCCTGG
CTGACCGCCCAACGACCCCCGCCCATTGACGTCAATAATGACGTATGTTCCCATAGTAACGCCAATAGGG
ACTTTCCATTGACGTCAATGGGTGGAGTATTTACGGTAAACTGCCCACTTGGCAGTACATCAAGTGTATC
ATATGCCAAGTACGCCCCCTATTGACGTCAATGACGGTAAATGGCCCGCCTGGCATTATGCCCAGTACAT
GACCTTATGGGACTTTCCTACTTGGCAGTACATCTACGTATTAGTCATCGCTATTACCATGGTCGAGGTG
AGCCCCACGTTCTGCTTCACTCTCCCCATCTCCCCCCCCTCCCCACCCCCAATTTTGTATTTATTTATTT
TTTAATTATTTTGTGCAGCGATGGGGGCGGGGGGGGGGGG
